Addgene plasmid #38802: RHOD
Purpose: Bacterial expression for structure determination; may not be full ORF
Depositing lab: Nicola Burgess-Brown. Depositing organization: University of Oxford.
Backbone
  Vector backbone: pNIC28-Bsa4
  Backbone manufacturer: SGC
  Vector type: Bacterial Expression
Growth in bacteria
  Bacterial resistance: Kanamycin, 50 μg/mL
  Growth temperature: 37°C
  Growth strain: Mach1
  Copy number: Low Copy
Gene/Insert
  Gene/Insert name: RHOD (alt names: ras homolog D; PDB:2J1L)
  Species: H. sapiens (human)
  Insert size (bp): 670
  Entrez Gene: Rhod (a.k.a. AI326383, Arhd, Rho, RhoHP1, RhoM)
  Tag / fusion protein: His Tev (N terminal on insert)
  Cloning method: Ligation Independent Cloning
  Sequencing primers: 5′ T7; 3′ T7-term
Terms and licenses: Academic/Nonprofit Terms; Industry Terms: Not Available to Industry
How to cite: RHOD was a gift from Nicola Burgess-Brown (Addgene plasmid # 38802 ; http://n2t.net/addgene:38802 ; RRID:Addgene_38802)
