[The description below was written by a language model from this plasmid's Addgene catalogue record.]
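Description:
RHOD is a bacterial expression plasmid built on the pNIC28-Bsa4 backbone from the SGC, designed for producing recombinant human RhoD (ras homolog D), a small GTPase of the Rho family, in E. coli. The plasmid is selected with kanamycin and is recorded as low copy. The record does not list the origin of replication or give a feature table, so the detailed architecture of the backbone cannot be confirmed from the information provided.

The insert is a roughly 670 bp fragment of human RHOD that was introduced by ligation-independent cloning. It carries an N-terminal His tag followed by a TEV protease recognition site, an arrangement that allows the protein to be captured by immobilised metal affinity chromatography and the tag then removed by TEV cleavage to leave near-native protein. The promoter is not stated explicitly, but the listed sequencing primers (T7 forward and T7 terminator reverse) suggest that the insert sits within a T7 promoter/terminator expression cassette, which would require a host supplying T7 RNA polymerase for expression. The catalogue notes that the construct was made for structure determination and may not encode the full open reading frame, meaning the boundaries were probably chosen to give a well-behaved, crystallisable domain rather than the complete protein. An associated PDB entry is listed among the alternative names, pointing to a solved structure linked to this construct. The linked Entrez gene aliases appear to correspond to a mouse-style gene record, whereas the insert species is given as human. Typical use is overexpression and purification of RhoD for crystallography and related biochemical or biophysical studies.
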