>Addgene plasmid #38802 | RHOD | depositor partial sequence | sequence record 48859 | RHOD sequence 670 bps
ATGCACCATCATCATCATCATTCTTCTGGTGTAGATCTGGGTACCGAGAACCTGTACTTCCAATCCATGG
CGGGTGAGGAGGCGCCACCAGGCGTGCGGTCCGTCAAGGTGGTCCTGGTGGGCGACGGCGGCTGCGGGAA
GACGTCGCTGCTGATGGTCTTCGCCGATGGGGCCTTCCCCGAGAGCTACACCCCCACGGTGTTTGAGCGG
TACATGGTCAACCTGCAAGTGAAAGGCAAACCTGTGCACCTCCACATCTGGGACACAGCAGGGCAAGATG
ACTATGACCGCCTGCGGCCCCTGTTCTACCCTGACGCCAGCGTCCTGCTGCTTTGCTTCGATGTCACCAG
CCCGAACAGCTTTGACAACATCTTTAACCGGTGGTACCCAGAAGTGAATCATTTCTGCAAGAAGGTACCC
ATCATCGTCGTGGGCTGCAAGACTGACCTGCGCAAGGACAAATCACTGGTGAACAAGCTCCGAAGAAACG
GATTGGAGCCTGTGACCTACCACAGGGGCCAGGAGATGGCGAGGTCCGTGGGCGCGGTGGCCTACCTCGA
GTGCTCGGCTCGGCTCCATGACAACGTCCACGCCGTCTTCCAGGAGGCCGCCGAGGTGGCCCTCAGCAGC
CGCAGTCGCAACTGACAGTAAAGGTGGATACGGATCCGAA
