>Addgene plasmid #38802 | RHOD | addgene partial sequence | sequence record 50231 | T7 5'-TAATACGACTCACTATAGGG-3'
ATATTTTGTTTACTTTAAGAAGGAGATATACATATGCACCATCATCATCATCATTCTTCTGGTGTAGATC
TGGGTACCGAGAACCTGTACTTCCAATCCATGGCGGGTGAGGAGGCGCCACCAGGCGTGCGGTCCGTCAA
GGTGGTCCTGGTGGGCGACGGCGGCTGCGGGAAGACGTCGCTGCTGATGGTCTTCGCCGATGGGGCCTTC
CCCGAGAGCTACACCCCCACGGTGTTTGAGCGGTACATGGTCAACCTGCAAGTGAAAGGCAAACCTGTGC
ACCTCCACATCTGGGACACAGCAGGGCAAGATGACTATGACCGCCTGCGGCCCCTGTTCTACCCTGACGC
CAGCGTCCTGCTGCTTTGCTTCGATGTCACCAGCCCGAACAGCTTTGACAACATCTTTAACCGGTGGTAC
CCAGAAGTGAATCATTTCTGCAAGAAGGTACCCATCATCGTCGTGGGCTGCAAGACTGACCTGCGCAAGG
ACAAATCACTGGTGAACAAGCTCCGAAGAAACGGATTGGAGCCTGTGACCTACCACAGGGGCCAGGAGAT
GGCGAGGTCCGTGGGCGCGGTGGCCTACCTCGAGTGCTCGGCTCGGCTCCATGACAACGTCCACGCCGTC
TTCCAGGAGGCCGCCGAGGTGGCCCTCAGCAGCCGCAGTCGCAACTGACAGTAAAGGTGGATACGGATCC
GAATTCGAGCTCCGTCGACAAGCTTGCGGCCGCACTCGAGCACCACCACCACCACCACTGAGATCCGGCT
GCTAACAAAGCCCGAAAGGAAGCTGAGTTGGCTGCTGCCACCGCTGAGCAATAACTAGCATAACCCCTTG
GGG
