>Addgene plasmid #38802 | RHOD | addgene partial sequence | sequence record 50232 | T7_term
GGTGGTGGTGGTGCTCGAGTGCGGCCGCAAGCTTGTCGACGGAGCTCGAATTCGGATCCGTATCCACCTT
TACTGTCAGTTGCGACTGCGGCTGCTGAGGGCCACCTCGGCGGCCTCCTGGAAGACGGCGTGGACGTTGT
CATGGAGCCGAGCCGAGCACTCGAGGTAGGCCACCGCGCCCACGGACCTCGCCATCTCCTGGCCCCTGTG
GTAGGTCACAGGCTCCAATCCGTTTCTTCGGAGCTTGTTCACCAGTGATTTGTCCTTGCGCAGGTCAGTC
TTGCAGCCCACGACGATGATGGGTACCTTCTTGCAGAAATGATTCACTTCTGGGTACCACCGGTTAAAGA
TGTTGTCAAAGCTGTTCGGGCTGGTGACATCGAAGCAAAGCAGCAGGACGCTGGCGTCAGGGTAGAACAG
GGGCCGCAGGCGGTCATAGTCATCTTGCCCTGCTGTGTCCCAGATGTGGAGGTGCACAGGTTTGCCTTTC
ACTTGCAGGTTGACCATGTACCGCTCAAACACCGTGGGGGTGTAGCTCTCGGGGAAGGCCCCATCGGCGA
AGACCATCAGCAGCGACGTCTTCCCGCAGCCGCCGTCGCCCACCAGGACCACCTTGACGGACCGCACGCC
TGGTGGCGCCTCCTCACCCGCCATGGATTGGAAGTACAGGTTCTCGGTACCCAGATCTACACCAGAAGAA
TGATGATGATGATGGTGCATATGTATATCTCCTTCTTAAAAGTTAAACAAAATTATTTCTAGAGGGGAAT
TGTTATCCGCTCACA
